>Addgene plasmid #57341 | mEos2-Actin-N-10 | addgene full sequence | sequence record 213142 | Addgene NGS Result
CGTTACATAACTTACGGTAAATGGCCCGCCTGGCTGACCGCCCAACGACCCCCGCCCATTGACGTCAATA
ATGACGTATGTTCCCATAGTAACGCCAATAGGGACTTTCCATTGACGTCAATGGGTGGAGTATTTACGGT
AAACTGCCCACTTGGCAGTACATCAAGTGTATCATATGCCAAGTACGCCCCCTATTGACGTCAATGACGG
TAAATGGCCCGCCTGGCATTATGCCCAGTACATGACCTTATGGGACTTTCCTACTTGGCAGTACATCTAC
GTATTAGTCATCGCTATTACCATGGTGATGCGGTTTTGGCAGTACATCAATGGGCGTGGATAGCGGTTTG
ACTCACGGGGATTTCCAAGTCTCCACCCCATTGACGTCAATGGGAGTTTGTTTTGGCACCAAAATCAACG
GGACTTTCCAAAATGTCGTAACAACTCCGCCCCATTGACGCAAATGGGCGGTAGGCGTGTACGGTGGGAG
GTCTATATAAGCAGAGCTGGTTTAGTGAACCGTCAGATCCGCTAGCGACGCCACCATGGATGATGATATC
GCCGCGCTCGTCGTCGACAACGGCTCCGGCATGTGCAAGGCCGGCTTCGCGGGCGACGATGCCCCCCGGG
CCGTCTTCCCCTCCATCGTGGGGCGCCCCAGGCACCAGGGCGTGATGGTGGGCATGGGTCAGAAGGATTC
CTATGTGGGCGACGAGGCCCAGAGCAAGAGAGGCATCCTCACCCTGAAGTACCCCATCGAGCACGGCATC
GTCACCAACTGGGACGACATGGAGAAAATCTGGCACCACACCTTCTACAATGAGCTGCGTGTGGCTCCCG
AGGAGCACCCCGTGCTGCTGACCGAGGCCCCCCTGAACCCCAAGGCCAACCGCGAGAAGATGACCCAGAT
CATGTTTGAGACCTTCAACACCCCAGCCATGTACGTTGCTATCCAGGCTGTGCTATCCCTGTACGCCTCT
GGCCGTACCACTGGCATCGTGATGGACTCCGGTGACGGGGTCACCCACACTGTGCCCATCTACGAGGGGT
ATGCCCTCCCCCATGCCATCCTGCGTCTGGACCTGGCTGGCCGGGACCTGACTGACTACCTCATGAAGAT
CCTCACCGAGCGCGGCTACAGCTTCACCACCACGGCCGAGCGGGAAATCGTGCGTGACATTAAGGAGAAG
CTGTGCTACGTCGCCCTGGACTTCGAGCAAGAGATGGCCACGGCTGCTTCCAGCTCCTCCCTGGAGAAGA
GCTACGAGCTGCCTGACGGCCAGGTCATCACCATTGGCAATGAGCGGTTCCGCTGCCCTGAGGCACTCTT
CCAGCCTTCCTTCCTGGGCATGGAGTCCTGTGGCATCCACGAAACTACCTTCAACTCCATCATGAAGTGT
GACGTGGACATCCGCAAAGACCTGTACGCCAACACAGTGCTGTCTGGCGGCACCACCATGTACCCTGGCA
TTGCCGACAGGATGCAGAAGGAGATCACTGCCCTGGCACCCAGCACAATGAAGATCAAGATCATTGCTCC
TCCTGAGCGCAAGTACTCCGTGTGGATCGGCGGCTCCATCCTGGCCTCGCTGTCCACCTTCCAGCAGATG
TGGATCAGCAAGCAGGAGTATGACGAGTCCGGCCCCTCCATCGTCCACCGCAAATGCTTCAGCTCCGGAG
GGGATCCACCGGTCGCCACCATGAGTGCGATTAAGCCAGACATGAAGATCAAACTCCGTATGGAAGGCAA
CGTAAACGGGCACCACTTTGTGATCGACGGAGATGGTACAGGCAAGCCTTTTGAGGGAAAACAGAGTATG
GATCTTGAAGTCAAAGAGGGCGGACCTCTGCCTTTTGCCTTTGATATCCTGACCACTGCATTCCATTACG
GCAACAGGGTATTCGCCAAATATCCAGACAACATACAAGACTATTTTAAGCAGTCGTTTCCTAAGGGGTA
TTCGTGGGAACGAAGCTTGACTTTCGAAGACGGGGGCATTTGCATTGCCAGAAACGACATAACAATGGAA
GGGGACACTTTCTATAATAAAGTTCGATTTTATGGTACCAACTTTCCCGCCAATGGTCCAGTTATGCAGA
AGAAGACGCTGAAATGGGAGCCCTCCACTGAGAAAATGTATGTGCGTGATGGAGTGCTGACGGGTGATAT
TCATATGGCTTTGTTGCTTGAAGGAAATGCCCATTACCGATGTGACTTCAGAACTACTTACAAAGCTAAG
GAGAAGGGTGTCAAGTTACCAGGCTACCACTTTGTGGACCACTGCATTGAGATTTTAAGCCATGACAAAG
ATTACAACAAGGTTAAGCTGTATGAGCATGCTGTTGCTCATTCTGGATTGCCTGACAATGCCAGACGATA
AGCGGCCGCGACTCTAGATCATAATCAGCCATACCACATTTGTAGAGGTTTTACTTGCTTTAAAAAACCT
CCCACACCTCCCCCTGAACCTGAAACATAAAATGAATGCAATTGTTGTTGTTAACTTGTTTATTGCAGCT
TATAATGGTTACAAATAAAGCAATAGCATCACAAATTTCACAAATAAAGCATTTTTTTCACTGCATTCTA
GTTGTGGTTTGTCCAAACTCATCAATGTATCTTAAGGCGTAAATTGTAAGCGTTAATATTTTGTTAAAAT
TCGCGTTAAATTTTTGTTAAATCAGCTCATTTTTTAACCAATAGGCCGAAATCGGCAAAATCCCTTATAA
ATCAAAAGAATAGACCGAGATAGGGT
[37 nt withheld, positions 2757-2793]
AAAGAACGTGGACTCCAACGTCAAAGG
[49 nt withheld, positions 2821-2869]
T
[91 nt withheld, positions 2871-2961]
G
[124 nt withheld, positions 2963-3086]
CAGGTGGCACTTTTCGGGGAAATGTGCGCGGAACCCCTATTTGTTTATTTTTCTAAATACATTCAAATAT
GTATCCGCTCATGAGACAATAACCCTGATAAATGCTTCAATAATATTGAAAAAGGAAGAGTCCTGAGGCG
GAAAGAACCAGCTGTGGAATGTGTGTCAGTTAGGGTGTGGAAAGTCCCCAGGCTCCCCAGCAGGCAGAAG
TATGCAAAGCATGCATCTCAATTAGTCAGCAACCAGGTGTGGAAAGTCCCCAGGCTCCCCAGCAGGCAGA
AGTATGCAAAGCATGCATCTCAATTAGTCAGCAACCATAGTCCCGCCCCTAACTCCGCCCATCCCGCCCC
TAACTCCGCCCAGTTCCGCCCATTCTCCGCCCCATGGCTGACTAATTTTTTTTATTTATGCAGAGGCCGA
GGCCGCCTCGGCCTCTGAGCTATTCCAGAAGTAGTGAGGAGGCTTTTTTGGAGGCCTAGGCTTTTGCAAA
GATCGATCAAGAGACAGGATGAGGATCGTTTCGCATGATTGAACAAGATGGATTGCACGCAGGTTCTCCG
GCCGCTTGGGTGGAGAGGCTATTCGGCTATGACTGGGCACAACAGACAATCGGCTGCTCTGATGCCGCCG
TGTTCCGGCTGTCAGCGCAGGGGCGCCCGGTTCTTTTTGTCAAGACCGACCTGTCCGGTGCCCTGAATGA
ACTGCAAGACGAGGCAGCGCGGCTATCGTGGCTGGCCACGACGGGCGTTCCTTGCGCAGCTGTGCTCGAC
GTTGTCACTGAAGCGGGAAGGGACTGGCTGCTATTGGGCGAAGTGCCGGGGCAGGATCTCCTGTCATCTC
ACCTTGCTCCTGCCGAGAAAGTATCCATCATGGCTGATGCAATGCGGCGGCTGCATACGCTTGATCCGGC
TACCTGCCCATTCGACCACCAAGCGAAACATCGCATCGAGCGAGCACGTACTCGGATGGAAGCCGGTCTT
GTCGATCAGGATGATCTGGACGAAGAGCATCAGGGGCTCGCGCCAGCCGAACTGTTCGCCAGGCTCAAGG
CGAGCATGCCCGACGGCGAGGATCTCGTCGTGACCCATGGCGATGCCTGCTTGCCGAATATCATGGTGGA
AAATGGCCGCTTTTCTGGATTCATCGACTGTGGCCGGCTGGGTGTGGCGGACCGCTATCAGGACATAGCG
TTGGCTACCCGTGATATTGCTGAAGAGCTTGGCGGCGAATGGGCTGACCGCTTCCTCGTGCTTTACGGTA
TCGCCGCTCCCGATTCGCAGCGCATCGCCTTCTATCGCCTTCTTGACGAGTTCTTCTGAGCGGGACTCTG
GGGTTCGAAATGACCGACCAAGCGACGCCCAACCTGCCATCACGAGATTTCGATTCCACCGCCGCCTTCT
ATGAAAGGTTGGGCTTCGGAATCGTTTTCCGGGACGCCGGCTGGATGATCCTCCAGCGCGGGGATCTCAT
GCTGGAGTTCTTCGCCCACCCTAGGGGGAGGCTAACTGAAACACGGAAGGAGACAATACCGGAAGGAACC
CGCGCTATGACGGCAATAAAAAGACAGAATAAAACGCACGGTGTTGGGTCGTTTGTTCATAAACGCGGGG
TTCGGTCCCAGGGCTGGCACTCTGTCGATACCCCACCGAGACCCCATTGGGGCCAATACGCCCGCGTTTC
TTCCTTTTCCCCACCCCACCCCCCAAGTTCGGGTGAAGGCCCAGGGCTCGCAGCCAACGTCGGGGCGGCA
GGCCCTGCCATAGCCTCAGGTTACTCATATATACTTTAGATTGATTTAAAACTTCATTTTTAATTTAAAA
GGATCTAGGTGAAGATCCTTTTTGATAATCTCATGACCAAAATCCCTTAACGTGAGTTTTCGTTCCACTG
AGCGTCAGACCCCGTAGAAAAGATCAAAGGATCTTCTTGAGATCCTTTTTTTCTGCGCGTAATCTGCTGC
TTGCAAACAAAAAAACCACCGCTACCAGCGGTGGTTTGTTTGCCGGATCAAGAGCTACCAACTCTTTTTC
CGAAGGTAACTGGCTTCAGCAGAGCGCAGATACCAAATACTGTTCTTCTAGTGTAGCCGTAGTTAGGCCA
CCACTTCAAGAACTCTGTAGCACCGCCTACATACCTCGCTCTGCTAATCCTGTTACCAGTGGCTGCTGCC
AGTGGCGATAAGTCGTGTCTTACCGGGTTGGACTCAAGACGATAGTTACCGGATAAGGCGCAGCGGTCGG
GCTGAACGGGGGGTTCGTGCACACAGCCCAGCTTGGAGCGAACGACCTACACCGAACTGAGATACCTACA
GCGTGAGCTATGAGAAAGCGCCACGCTTCCCGAAGGGAGAAAGGCGGACAGGTATCCGGTAAGCGGCAGG
GTCGGAACAGGAGAGCGCACGAGGGAGCTTCCAGGGGGAAACGCCTGGTATCTTTATAGTCCTGTCGGGT
TTCGCCACCTCTGACTTGAGCGTCGATTTTTGTGATGCTCGTCAGGGGGGCGGAGCCTATGGAAAAACGC
CAGCAACGCGGCCTTTTTACGGTTCCTGGCCTTTTGCTGGCCTTTTGCTCACATGTTCTTTCCTGCGTTA
TCCCCTGATTCTGTGGATAACCGTATTACCGCCATGCATTAGTTATTAATAGTAATCAATTACGGGGTCA
TTAGTTCATAGCCCATATATGGAGTTCCG
Features (pLannotate 1.2.2; 15 found; start..end, strand, type, name):
      1..304     +  enhancer       CMV enhancer: human cytomegalovirus immediate early enhancer
    305..508     +  promoter       CMV promoter: human cytomegalovirus (CMV) immediate early promoter
    546..1670    +  CDS            ACTB: ACTB_BOVIN - Experimental evidence at protein level: Swiss-Prot protein existence level 1. Actin is a highly conserved protein that polymerizes to produce filaments that form cross-linked networks in the cytoplasm of cells. Actin exists in both monomeric (G-actin) and polymeric (F-actin) forms, both forms playing key functions, such as cell motility and contraction. In addition to their role in the cytoplasmic cytoskeleton, G- and F-actin also localize in the nucleus, and regulate gene transcription and motility and repair of damaged DNA. From Bos taurus (Bovine).
   1701..2381    +  CDS            mEos2: monomeric variant of green-to-red photoswitchable fluorescent protein EosFP (McKinney et al., 2009)
   2397..2480    +  CDS            large T antigen (fragment): large T antigen from SV40 (simian virus 40)
   2503..2624    +  polyA_signal   SV40 poly(A) signal: SV40 polyadenylation signal
   2658..3086    -  rep_origin     f1 ori (sequence partly withheld): f1 bacteriophage origin of replication; arrow indicates direction of (+) strand synthesis
   3113..3217    +  promoter       AmpR promoter: bla
   3219..3576    +  promoter       SV40 promoter: SV40 enhancer and early promoter
   3611..4405    +  CDS            NeoR/KanR: aminoglycoside phosphotransferase from Tn5; aph(3')-II (or nptII); confers resistance to neomycin, kanamycin, and G418 (Geneticin®)
   4426..4578    +  CDS            ble (fragment): BLE_KLEPN - Experimental evidence at protein level: Swiss-Prot protein existence level 1. Binding protein with a strong affinity to the bleomycin family of antibiotics. Binds to CL990; an antimitotic-antibiotic compound. From Klebsiella pneumoniae.
   4637..4684    +  polyA_signal   HSV TK poly(A) signal: herpes simplex virus thymidine kinase polyadenylation signal (Cole and Stacy, 1985)
   4775..4791    -  polyA_signal   bGH poly(A) signal (fragment): bovine growth hormone polyadenylation signal
   5013..5601    +  rep_origin     ori: high-copy-number ColE1/pMB1/pBR322/pUC origin of replication
   5716..5775    +  enhancer       CMV enhancer (fragment): human cytomegalovirus immediate early enhancer
