[The description below was written by a language model from this plasmid's Addgene catalogue record and pLannotate feature annotations shown in this document.]
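Description:
mEos2-Actin-N-10 is a mammalian expression plasmid built on the mEos2-N1 backbone, an N1-style vector in which the gene of interest is placed upstream of the fluorescent protein. The human cytomegalovirus immediate early enhancer and promoter drive a single open reading frame consisting of human beta-actin (ACTB) followed by a short linker and then mEos2, so the fluorescent protein sits at the C terminus of actin. The "10" in the name probably refers to the linker length, which fits the roughly 30-nucleotide gap between the two coding regions, but the record does not say so. Transcripts are terminated by the SV40 polyadenylation signal. The automated annotation matched the actin coding sequence to the bovine protein entry, which reflects the extreme conservation of beta-actin rather than a different source; the catalogue lists the insert as human.

The plasmid replicates in E. coli at high copy from a ColE1/pUC-type origin and also carries an f1 origin for single-stranded DNA production. A single Tn5 aminoglycoside phosphotransferase gene serves both hosts. A bacterial bla-type promoter provides kanamycin resistance in bacteria, while the SV40 enhancer and early promoter, with the HSV TK polyadenylation signal, allow G418 selection of stably transfected mammalian cells. The small large T antigen, ble and bGH poly(A) fragments in the annotation look like backbone remnants or partial matches rather than functional parts.

mEos2 is a monomeric green-to-red photoswitchable variant of EosFP, recorded here with excitation/emission of 505/516 nm in the green state and 569/581 nm in the red state. The construct is intended to label the actin cytoskeleton in living or fixed mammalian cells. Photoconvertible labels of this kind suit tracking of selected protein populations and single-molecule localization imaging, although the record states only actin localization as the purpose.
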