Addgene plasmid #57341: mEos2-Actin-N-10
Purpose: Localization: Actin, Excitation: 505 / 569, Emission: 516 / 581
Depositing lab: Michael Davidson. Depositing organization: Florida State University, Tallahassee.
Backbone
  Vector backbone: mEos2-N1
  Backbone size w/o insert (bp): 4750
  Vector type: Mammalian Expression
  Selectable markers: Neomycin (select with G418)
Growth in bacteria
  Bacterial resistance: Kanamycin, 50 μg/mL
  Growth temperature: 37°C
  Growth strain: DH5alpha
  Copy number: High Copy
Gene/Insert
  Gene/Insert name: Actin (alt name: NM_001101.3)
  Species: H. sapiens (human)
  Entrez Gene: ACTB (a.k.a. BKRNS, BNS, BRWS1, CSMH, DDS1, PS1TP5BP1, THC8)
  Promoter: CMV
  Tag / fusion protein: mEos2 (C terminal on backbone)
  Cloning method: Unknown
  Sequencing primers: 5′ CMV-F; 3′ SV40pA-R
Terms and licenses: Academic/Nonprofit Terms; Industry Terms
Depositor comments: . Excitation = 505 / 569; Emission = 516 / 581
How to cite: mEos2-Actin-N-10 was a gift from Michael Davidson (Addgene plasmid # 57341 ; http://n2t.net/addgene:57341 ; RRID:Addgene_57341)
