>Addgene plasmid #57341 | mEos2-Actin-N-10 | depositor partial sequence | sequence record 88476 | insert sequence
TCCGGCTAGCGGACGCCACCATGGATGATGATATCGCCGCGCTCGTCGTCGACAACGGCTCCGGCATGTG
CAAGGCCGGCTTCGCGGGCGACGATGCCCCCCGGGCCGTCTTCCCCTCCATCGTGGGGCGCCCCAGGCAC
CAGGGCGTGATGGTGGGCATGGGTCAGAAGGATTCCTATGTGGGCGACGAGGCCCAGAGCAAGAGAGGCA
TCCTCACCCTGAAGTACCCCATCGAGCACGGCATCGTCACCAACTGGGACGACATGGAGAAAATCTGGCA
CCACACCTTCTACAATGAGCTGCGTGTGGCTCCCGAGGAGCACCCCGTGCTGCTGACCGAGGCCCCCCTG
AACCCCAAGGCCAACCGCGAGAAGATGACCCAGATCATGTTTGAGACCTTCAACACCCCAGCCATGTACG
TTGCTATCCAGGCTGTGCTATCCCTGTACGCCTCTGGCCGTACCACTGGCATCGTGATGGACTCCGGTGA
CGGGGTCACCCACACTGTGCCCATCTACGAGGGGTATGCCCTCCCCCATGCCATCCTGCGTCTGGACCTG
GCTGGCCGGGACCTGACTGACTACCTCATGAAGATCCTCACCGAGCGCGGCTACAGCTTCACCACCACGG
CCGAGCGGGAAATCGTGCGTGACATTAAGGAGAAGCTGTGCTACGTCGCCCTGGACTTCGAGCAAGAGAT
GGCCACGGCTGCTTCCAGCTCCTCCCTGGAGAAGAGCTACGAGCTGCCTGACGGCCAGGTCATCACCATT
GGCAATGAGCGGTTCCGCTGCCCTGAGGCACTCTTCCAGCCTTCCTTCCTGGGCATGGAGTCCTGTGGCA
TCCACGAAACTACCTTCAACTCCATCATGAAGTGTGACGTGGACATCCGCAAAGACCTGTACGCCAACAC
AGTGCTGTCTGGCGGCACCACCATGTACCCTGGCATTGCCGACAGGATGCAGAAGGAGATCACTGCCCTG
GCACCCAGCACAATGAAGATCAAGATCATTGCTCCTCCTGAGCGCAAGTACTCCGTGTGGATCGGCGGCT
CCATCCTGGCCTCGCTGTCCACCTTCCAGCAGATGTGGATCAGCAAGCAGGAGTATGACGAGTCCGGCCC
CTCCATCGTCCACCGCAAATGCTTCAGCTCCGGAGGGGATCCACCGGTCGCCACCATGAGTGCGATTAAG
CCAGACATGAAGATCAAACTCCGTATGGAAGGCAACGTAAACGGGCACCACTTTGTGATCGACGGAGATG
GTACAGGCAAGCCTTTTGAGGGAAAACAGAGTATGGATCTTGAAGTCAAAGAGGGCGGACCTCTGCCTTT
TGCCTTTGATATCCTGACCACTGCATTCCATTACGGCAACAGGGTATTCGCCAAATATCCAGACAACATA
CAAGACTATTTTAAGCAGTCGTTTCCTAAGGGGTATTCGTGGGAACGAAGCTTGACTTTCGAAGACGGGG
GCATTTGCATTGCCAGAAACGACATAACAATGGAAGGGGACACTTTCTATAATAAAGTTCGATTTTATGG
TACCAACTTTCCCGCCAATGGTCCAGTTATGCAGAAGAAGACGCTGAAATGGGAGCCCTCCACTGAGAAA
ATGTATGTGCGTGATGGAGTGCTGACGGGTGATATTCATATGGCTTTGTTGCTTGAAGGAAATGCCCATT
ACCGATGTGACTTCAGAACTACTTACAAAGCTAAGGAGAAGGGTGTCAAGTTACCAGGCTACCACTTTGT
GGACCACTGCATTGAGATTTTAAGCCATGACAAAGATTACAACAAGGTTAAGCTGTATGAGCATGCTGTT
GCTCATTCTGGATTGCCTGACAATGCCAGACGATAAGCGGCCGCGACTCTAGATC
